>Addgene plasmid #169024 | pMCB320-sgZmat3.51.5 | addgene full sequence | sequence record 333910 | Addgene NGS Result
GTGCCACCTGACGTCGACGGATCGGGAGATCTCCCGATCCCCTATGGTGCACTCTCAGTACAATCTGCTC
TGATGCCGCATAGTTAAGCCAGTATCTGCTCCCTGCTTGTGTGTTGGAGGTCGCTGAGTAGTGCGCGAGC
AAAATTTAAGCTACAACAAGGCAAGGCTTGACCGACAATTGCATGAAGAATCTGCTTAGGGTTAGGCGTT
TTGCGCTGCTTCGCGATGTACGGGCCAGATATACGCGTTGACATTGATTATTGACTAGTTATTAATAGTA
ATCAATTACGGGGTCATTAGTTCATAGCCCATATATGGAGTTCCGCGTTACATAACTTACGGTAAATGGC
CCGCCTGGCTGACCGCCCAACGACCCCCGCCCATTGACGTCAATAATGACGTATGTTCCCATAGTAACGC
CAATAGGGACTTTCCATTGACGTCAATGGGTGGAGTATTTACGGTAAACTGCCCACTTGGCAGTACATCA
AGTGTATCATATGCCAAGTACGCCCCCTATTGACGTCAATGACGGTAAATGGCCCGCCTGGCATTATGCC
CAGTACATGACCTTATGGGACTTTCCTACTTGGCAGTACATCTACGTATTAGTCATCGCTATTACCATGG
TGATGCGGTTTTGGCAGTACATCAATGGGCGTGGATAGCGGTTTGACTCACGGGGATTTCCAAGTCTCCA
CCCCATTGACGTCAATGGGAGTTTGTTTTGGCACCAAAATCAACGGGACTTTCCAAAATGTCGTAACAAC
TCCGCCCCATTGACGCAAATGGGCGGTAGGCGTGTACGGTGGGAGGTCTATATAAGCAGCGCGTTTTGCC
TGTACTGGGTCTCTCTGGTTAGACCAGATCTGAGCCTGGGAGCTCTCTGGCTAACTAGGGAACCCACTGC
TTAAGCCTCAATAAAGCTTGCCTTGAGTGCTTCAAGTAGTGTGTGCCCGTCTGTTGTGTGACTCTGGTAA
CTAGAGATCCCTCAGACCCTTTTAGTCAGTGTGGAAAATCTCTAGCAGTGGCGCCCGAACAGGGACTTGA
AAGCGAAAGGGAAACCAGAGGAGCTCTCTCGACGCAGGACTCGGCTTGCTGAAGCGCGCACGGCAAGAGG
CGAGGGGCGGCGACTGGTGAGTACGCCAAAAATTTTGACTAGCGGAGGCTAGAAGGAGAGAGATGGGTGC
GAGAGCGTCAGTATTAAGCGGGGGAGAATTAGATCGCGATGGGAAAAAATTCGGTTAAGGCCAGGGGGAA
AGAAAAAATATAAATTAAAACATATAGTATGGGCAAGCAGGGAGCTAGAACGATTCGCAGTTAATCCTGG
CCTGTTAGAAACATCAGAAGGCTGTAGACAAATACTGGGACAGCTACAACCATCCCTTCAGACAGGATCA
GAAGAACTTAGATCATTATATAATACAGTAGCAACCCTCTATTGTGTGCATCAAAGGATAGAGATAAAAG
ACACCAAGGAAGCTTTAGACAAGATAGAGGAAGAGCAAAACAAAAGTAAGACCACCGCACAGCAAGCGGC
CGGCCGCTGATCTTCAGACCTGGAGGAGGAGATATGAGGGACAATTGGAGAAGTGAATTATATAAATATA
AAGTAGTAAAAATTGAACCATTAGGAGTAGCACCCACCAAGGCAAAGAGAAGAGTGGTGCAGAGAGAAAA
AAGAGCAGTGGGAATAGGAGCTTTGTTCCTTGGGTTCTTGGGAGCAGCAGGAAGCACTATGGGCGCAGCG
TCAATGACGCTGACGGTACAGGCCAGACAATTATTGTCTGGTATAGTGCAGCAGCAGAACAATTTGCTGA
GGGCTATTGAGGCGCAACAGCATCTGTTGCAACTCACAGTCTGGGGCATCAAGCAGCTCCAGGCAAGAAT
CCTGGCTGTGGAAAGATACCTAAAGGATCAACAGCTCCTGGGGATTTGGGGTTGCTCTGGAAAACTCATT
TGCACCACTGCTGTGCCTTGGAATGCTAGTTGGAGTAATAAATCTCTGGAACAGATTTGGAATCACACGA
CCTGGATGGAGTGGGACAGAGAAATTAACAATTACACAAGCTTAATACACTCCTTAATTGAAGAATCGCA
AAACCAGCAAGAAAAGAATGAACAAGAATTATTGGAATTAGATAAATGGGCAAGTTTGTGGAATTGGTTT
AACATAACAAATTGGCTGTGGTATATAAAATTATTCATAATGATAGTAGGAGGCTTGGTAGGTTTAAGAA
TAGTTTTTGCTGTACTTTCTATAGTGAATAGAGTTAGGCAGGGATATTCACCATTATCGTTTCAGACCCA
CCTCCCAACCCCGAGGGGACCCGACAGGCCCGAAGGAATAGAAGAAGAAGGTGGAGAGAGAGACAGAGAC
AGATCCATTCGATTAGTGAACGGATCGGCACTGCGTGCGCCAATTCTGCAGACAAATGGCAGTATTCATC
CACAATTTTAAAAGAAAAGGGGGGATTGGGGGGTACAGTGCAGGGGAAAGAATAGTAGACATAATAGCAA
CAGACATACAAACTAAAGAATTACAAAAACAAATTACAAAAATTCAAAATTTTCGGGTTTATTACAGGGA
CAGCAGAGATCCAGTTTGGTTAGTACCGGGCCCGCTCTAGAGATCCGACGCGCCATCTCTAGGCCCGCGC
CGGCCCCCTCGCACGGACTTGTGGGAGAAGCTCGGCTACTCCCCTGCCCCGGTTAATTTGCATATAATAT
TTCCTAGTAACTATAGAGGCTTAATGTGCGATAAAAGACAGATAATCTGTTCTTTTTAATACTAGCTACA
TTTTACATGATAGGCTTGGATTTCTATAACTTCGTATAGCATACATTATACGAAGTTATAAACAGCACAA
AAGGAAACTCACCCTAACTGTAAAGTAATTGTGTGTTTTGAGACTATAAGTATCCCTTGGAGAACCACCT
TGTTGGGGCTTACACAGCTCCTCCAGTTTAAGAGCTAAGCTGGAAACAGCATAGCAAGTTTAAATAAGGC
TAGTCCGTTATCAACTTGAAAAAGTGGCACCGAGTCGGTGCTTTTTTTCTCGAGTACTAGGATCCATTAG
GCGGCCGCGTGGATAACCGTATTACCGCCATGCATGTGCCCGTCAGTGGGCAGAGCGCACATCGCCCACA
GTCCCCGAGAAGTTGGGGGGAGGGGTCGGCAATTGAACCGGTGCCTAGAGAAGGTGGCGCGGGGTAAACT
GGGAAAGTGATGTCGTGTACTGGCTCCGCCTTTTTCCCGAGGGTGGGGGAGAACCGTATATAAGTGCAGT
AGTCGCCGTGAACGTTCTTTTTCGCAACGGGTTTGCCGCCAGAACACAGGTAAGTGCCGTGTGTGGTTCC
CGCGGGCCTGGCCTCTTTACGGGTTATGGCCCTTGCGTGCCTTGAATTACTTCCACCTGGCTGCAGTACG
TGATTCTTGATCCCGAGCTTCGGGTTGGAAGTGGGTGGGAGAGTTCGAGGCCTTGCGCTTAAGGAGCCCC
TTCGCCTCGTGCTTGAGTTGAGGCCTGGCCTGGGCGCTGGGGCCGCCGCGTGCGAATCTGGTGGCACCTT
CGCGCCTGTCTCGCTGCTTTCGATAAGTCTCTAGCCATTTAAAATTTTTGATGACCTGCTGCGACGCTTT
TTTTCTGGCAAGATAGTCTTGTAAATGCGGGCCAAGATCTGCACACTGGTATTTCGGTTTTTGGGGCCGC
GGGCGGCGACGGGGCCCGTGCGTCCCAGCGCACATGTTCGGCGAGGCGGGGCCTGCGAGCGCGGCCACCG
AGAATCGGACGGGGGTAGTCTCAAGCTGGCCGGCCTGCTCTGGTGCCTGGCCTCGCGCCGCCGTGTATCG
CCCCGCCCTGGGCGGCAAGGCTGGCCCGGTCGGCACCAGTTGCGTGAGCGGAAAGATGGCCGCTTCCCGG
CCCTGCTGCAGGGAGCTCAAAATGGAGGACGCGGCGCTCGGGAGAGCGGGCGGGTGAGTCACCCACACAA
AGGAAAAGGGCCTTTCCGTCCTCAGCCGTCGCTTCATGTGACTCCACGGAGTACCGGGCGCCGTCCAGGC
ACCTCGATTAGTTCTCGCGCTTTTGGAGTACGTCGTCTTTAGGTTGGGGGGAGGGGTTTTATGCGATGGA
GTTTCCCCACACTGAGTGGGTGGAGACTGAAGTTAGGCCAGCTTGGCACTTGATGTAATTCTCCTTGGAA
TTTGCCCTTTTTGAGTTTGGATCTTGGTTCATTCTCAAGCCTCAGACAGTGGTTCAAAGTTTTTTTCTTC
CATTTCAGGTGTCGTGAGCTAGCCCACCATGACCGAGTACAAGCCCACGGTGCGCCTCGCCACCCGCGAC
GACGTCCCCCGGGCCGTACGCACCCTCGCCGCCGCGTTCGCCGACTACCCCGCCACGCGCCACACCGTCG
ACCCGGACCGCCACATCGAGCGGGTCACCGAGCTGCAAGAACTCTTCCTCACGCGCGTCGGGCTCGACAT
CGGCAAGGTGTGGGTCGCGGACGACGGCGCCGCGGTGGCGGTCTGGACCACGCCGGAGAGCGTCGAAGCG
GGGGCGGTGTTCGCCGAGATCGGCCCGCGCATGGCCGAGTTGAGCGGTTCCCGGCTGGCCGCGCAGCAAC
AGATGGAAGGCCTCCTGGCGCCGCACCGGCCCAAGGAGCCCGCGTGGTTCCTGGCCACCGTCGGCGTCTC
GCCCGACCACCAGGGCAAGGGTCTGGGCAGCGCCGTCGTGCTCCCCGGAGTGGAGGCGGCCGAGCGCGCC
GGGGTGCCCGCCTTCCTGGAGACCTCCGCGCCCCGCAACCTCCCCTTCTACGAGCGGCTCGGCTTCACCG
TCACCGCCGACGTCGAGGTGCCCGAAGGACCGCGCACCTGGTGCATGACCCGCAAGCCCGGTGCCGGATC
GGGAGAGGGCAGAGGAAGTCTGCTAACATGCGGTGACGTCGAGGAGAATCCTGGCCCACCGGTCGCCACC
ATGGTGAGCAAGGGCGAGGAGGATAACATGGCCATCATCAAGGAGTTCATGCGCTTCAAGGTGCACATGG
AGGGCTCCGTGAACGGCCACGAGTTCGAGATCGAGGGCGAGGGCGAGGGCCGCCCCTACGAGGGCACCCA
GACCGCCAAGCTGAAGGTGACCAAGGGTGGCCCCCTGCCCTTCGCCTGGGACATCCTGTCCCCTCAGTTC
ATGTACGGCTCCAAGGCCTACGTGAAGCACCCCGCCGACATCCCCGACTACTTGAAGCTGTCCTTCCCCG
AGGGCTTCAAGTGGGAGCGCGTGATGAACTTCGAGGACGGCGGCGTGGTGACCGTGACCCAGGACTCCTC
CCTGCAGGACGGCGAGTTCATCTACAAGGTGAAGCTGCGCGGCACCAACTTCCCCTCCGACGGCCCCGTA
ATGCAGAAGAAGACCATGGGCTGGGAGGCCTCCTCCGAGCGGATGTACCCCGAGGACGGCGCCCTGAAGG
GCGAGATCAAGCAGAGGCTGAAGCTGAAGGACGGCGGCCACTACGACGCTGAGGTCAAGACCACCTACAA
GGCCAAGAAGCCCGTGCAGCTGCCCGGCGCCTACAACGTCAACATCAAGTTGGACATCACCTCCCACAAC
GAGGACTACACCATCGTGGAACAGTACGAACGCGCCGAGGGCCGCCACTCCACCGGCGGCATGGACGAGC
TGTACAAGTAAGAATTCGTCGAGGGACCTAATAACTTCGTATAGCATACATTATACGAAGTTATACATGT
TTAAGGGTTCCGGTTCCACTAGGTACAATTCGATATCAAGCTTATCGATAATCAACCTCTGGATTACAAA
ATTTGTGAAAGATTGACTGGTATTCTTAACTATGTTGCTCCTTTTACGCTATGTGGATACGCTGCTTTAA
TGCCTTTGTATCATGCTATTGCTTCCCGTATGGCTTTCATTTTCTCCTCCTTGTATAAATCCTGGTTGCT
GTCTCTTTATGAGGAGTTGTGGCCCGTTGTCAGGCAACGTGGCGTGGTGTGCACTGTGTTTGCTGACGCA
ACCCCCACTGGTTGGGGCATTGCCACCACCTGTCAGCTCCTTTCCGGGACTTTCGCTTTCCCCCTCCCTA
TTGCCACGGCGGAACTCATCGCCGCCTGCCTTGCCCGCTGCTGGACAGGGGCTCGGCTGTTGGGCACTGA
CAATTCCGTGGTGTTGTCGGGGAAATCATCGTCCTTTCCTTGGCTGCTCGCCTGTGTTGCCACCTGGATT
CTGCGCGGGACGTCCTTCTGCTACGTCCCTTCGGCCCTCAATCCAGCGGACCTTCCTTCCCGCGGCCTGC
TGCCGGCTCTGCGGCCTCTTCCGCGTCTTCGCCTTCGCCCTCAGACGAGTCGGATCTCCCTTTGGGCCGC
CTCCCCGCATCGATACCGTCGACCTCGATCGAGACCTAGAAAAACATGGAGCAATCACAAGTAGCAATAC
AGCAGCTACCAATGCTGATTGTGCCTGGCTAGAAGCACAAGAGGAGGAGGAGGTGGGTTTTCCAGTCACA
CCTCAGGTACCTTTAAGACCAATGACTTACAAGGCAGCTGTAGATCTTAGCCACTTTTTAAAAGAAAAGG
GGGGACTGGAAGGGCTAATTCACTCCCAACGAAGACAAGATATCCTTGATCTGTGGATCTACCACACACA
AGGCTACTTCCCTGATTGGCAGAACTACACACCAGGGCCAGGGATCAGATATCCACTGACCTTTGGATGG
TGCTACAAGCTAGTACCAGTTGAGCAAGAGAAGGTAGAAGAAGCCAATGAAGGAGAGAACACCCGCTTGT
TACACCCTGTGAGCCTGCATGGGATGGATGACCCGGAGAGAGAAGTATTAGAGTGGAGGTTTGACAGCCG
CCTAGCATTTCATCACATGGCCCGAGAGCTGCATCCGGACTGTACTGGGTCTCTCTGGTTAGACCAGATC
TGAGCCTGGGAGCTCTCTGGCTAACTAGGGAACCCACTGCTTAAGCCTCAATAAAGCTTGCCTTGAGTGC
TTCAAGTAGTGTGTGCCCGTCTGTTGTGTGACTCTGGTAACTAGAGATCCCTCAGACCCTTTTAGTCAGT
GTGGAAAATCTCTAGCAGCATGTGAGCAAAAGGCCAGCAAAAGGCCAGGAACCGTAAAAAGGCCGCGTTG
CTGGCGTTTTTCCATAGGCTCCGCCCCCCTGACGAGCATCACAAAAATCGACGCTCAAGTCAGAGGTGGC
GAAACCCGACAGGACTATAAAGATACCAGGCGTTTCCCCCTGGAAGCTCCCTCGTGCGCTCTCCTGTTCC
GACCCTGCCGCTTACCGGATACCTGTCCGCCTTTCTCCCTTCGGGAAGCGTGGCGCTTTCTCATAGCTCA
CGCTGTAGGTATCTCAGTTCGGTGTAGGTCGTTCGCTCCAAGCTGGGCTGTGTGCACGAACCCCCCGTTC
AGCCCGACCGCTGCGCCTTATCCGGTAACTATCGTCTTGAGTCCAACCCGGTAAGACACGACTTATCGCC
ACTGGCAGCAGCCACTGGTAACAGGATTAGCAGAGCGAGGTATGTAGGCGGTGCTACAGAGTTCTTGAAG
TGGTGGCCTAACTACGGCTACACTAGAAGAACAGTATTTGGTATCTGCGCTCTGCTGAAGCCAGTTACCT
TCGGAAAAAGAGTTGGTAGCTCTTGATCCGGCAAACAAACCACCGCTGGTAGCGGTGGTTTTTTTGTTTG
CAAGCAGCAGATTACGCGCAGAAAAAAAGGATCTCAAGAAGATCCTTTGATCTTTTCTACGGGGTCTGAC
GCTCAGTGGAACGAAAACTCACGTTAAGGGATTTTGGTCATGAGATTATCAAAAAGGATCTTCACCTAGA
TCCTTTTAAATTAAAAATGAAGTTTTAAATCAATCTAAAGTATATATGAGTAAACTTGGTCTGACAGTTA
CCAATGCTTAATCAGTGAGGCACCTATCTCAGCGATCTGTCTATTTCGTTCATCCATAGTTGCCTGACTC
CCCGTCGTGTAGATAACTACGATACGGGAGGGCTTACCATCTGGCCCCAGTGCTGCAATGATACCGCGAG
ACCCACGCTCACCGGCTCCAGATTTATCAGCAATAAACCAGCCAGCCGGAAGGGCCGAGCGCAGAAGTGG
TCCTGCAACTTTATCCGCCTCCATCCAGTCTATTAATTGTTGCCGGGAAGCTAGAGTAAGTAGTTCGCCA
GTTAATAGTTTGCGCAACGTTGTTGCCATTGCTACAGGCATCGTGGTGTCACGCTCGTCGTTTGGTATGG
CTTCATTCAGCTCCGGTTCCCAACGATCAAGGCGAGTTACATGATCCCCCATGTTGTGCAAAAAAGCGGT
TAGCTCCTTCGGTCCTCCGATCGTTGTCAGAAGTAAGTTGGCCGCAGTGTTATCACTCATGGTTATGGCA
GCACTGCATAATTCTCTTACTGTCATGCCATCCGTAAGATGCTTTTCTGTGACTGGTGAGTACTCAACCA
AGTCATTCTGAGAATAGTGTATGCGGCGACCGAGTTGCTCTTGCCCGGCGTCAATACGGGATAATACCGC
GCCACATAGCAGAACTTTAAAAGTGCTCATCATTGGAAAACGTTCTTCGGGGCGAAAACTCTCAAGGATC
TTACCGCTGTTGAGATCCAGTTCGATGTAACCCACTCGTGCACCCAACTGATCTTCAGCATCTTTTACTT
TCACCAGCGTTTCTGGGTGAGCAAAAACAGGAAGGCAAAATGCCGCAAAAAAGGGAATAAGGGCGACACG
GAAATGTTGAATACTCATACTCTTCCTTTTTCAATATTATTGAAGCATTTATCAGGGTTATTGTCTCATG
AGCGGATACATATTTGAATGTATTTAGAAAAATAAACAAATAGGGGTTCCGCGCACATTTCCCCGAAAA
Features (pLannotate 1.2.2; 23 found; start..end, strand, type, name):
     43..95      -  misc_feature   bom (fragment): basis of mobility region from pBR322
    250..629     +  enhancer       CMV enhancer: human cytomegalovirus immediate early enhancer
    630..829     +  promoter       CMV promoter: human cytomegalovirus (CMV) immediate early promoter
    847..1027    +  LTR            5' LTR (truncated): truncated 5' long terminal repeat (LTR) from HIV-1
   1074..1199    +  misc_feature   HIV-1 Ψ: packaging signal of human immunodeficiency virus type 1
   1183..1521    +  CDS            HIV-1 gag (fragment): gag protein from human immunodeficiency virus 1; gag
   1696..1929    +  misc_feature   RRE: The Rev response element (RRE) of HIV-1 allows for Rev-dependent mRNA export from the nucleus to the cytoplasm.
   2306..2406    +  CDS            Rev (fragment): human immunodeficiency virus 1 (HIV-1) Rev protein; rev; enhances nuclear export of unspliced and incompletely spliced viral mRNAs
   2456..2573    +  misc_feature   cPPT/CTS: central polypurine tract and central termination sequence of HIV-1
   2826..2859    +  protein_bind   loxP: Cre-mediated recombination occurs in the 8-bp core sequence (GCATACAT). Cre recombinase
   2984..3051    +  misc_RNA       tracrRNA (fragment): trans-activating CRISPR RNA for the Streptococcus pyogenes CRISPR/Cas9 system
   3116..4287    +  promoter       EF-1α promoter: strong constitutive promoter for human elongation factor EF-1α
   4299..4895    +  CDS            PuroR: puromycin N-acetyltransferase; pac from Streptomyces alboniger; confers resistance to puromycin
   4971..5678    +  CDS            mCherry: mCherry is a basic (constitutively fluorescent) red fluorescent protein published in 2004, derived from Discosoma sp.. It is reported to be a very rapidly-maturing monomer with low acid sensitivity.
   5701..5734    +  protein_bind   loxP: Cre-mediated recombination occurs in the 8-bp core sequence (GCATACAT). Cre recombinase
   5767..5790    +  misc_feature   MCS (fragment): pBluescript multiple cloning site
   5790..6378    +  misc_feature   WPRE: woodchuck hepatitis virus posttranscriptional regulatory element
   6379..6398    +  misc_feature   MCS (fragment): pBluescript multiple cloning site
   6400..6900    +  CDS            nef (fragment): NEF_HV1LA - Experimental evidence at protein level: Swiss-Prot protein existence level 1. Extracellular Nef protein targets CD4(+) T-lymphocytes for apoptosis by interacting with CXCR4 surface receptors. From Human immunodeficiency virus type 1 group M subtype B (isolate Lai) (HIV-1).
   6907..7087    +  LTR            5' LTR (truncated): truncated 5' long terminal repeat (LTR) from HIV-1
   7149..7737    -  rep_origin     ori: high-copy-number ColE1/pMB1/pBR322/pUC origin of replication
   7908..8768    -  CDS            AmpR: β-lactamase; bla; confers resistance to ampicillin, carbenicillin, and related antibiotics
   8769..8873    -  promoter       AmpR promoter: bla
