[The description below was written by a language model from this plasmid's Addgene catalogue record and pLannotate feature annotations shown in this document.]
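Description:
pMCB320-sgZmat3.51.5 is a lentiviral CRISPR guide-expression plasmid built on the pMCB320 backbone, carrying a single guide RNA directed against mouse Zmat3 (also known as Wig1 or PAG608). It is propagated in bacteria through a high-copy ColE1/pUC-type origin and selected with ampicillin via the β-lactamase gene. The viral portion follows a typical HIV-1-derived transfer vector layout. A CMV enhancer/promoter fused to a truncated 5' LTR drives genomic RNA production in packaging cells. It is followed by the Ψ packaging signal with a gag fragment, the Rev response element for Rev-dependent nuclear export, and the cPPT/CTS. A WPRE that enhances transcript expression and a second truncated LTR lie at the 3' end.

The catalogue entry states that the guide is expressed from a mouse U6 promoter and was cloned between BstXI and BlpI sites. The automated annotation does not call the mU6 promoter itself, but it does detect the S. pyogenes tracrRNA-derived scaffold immediately upstream of the marker cassette. Downstream, an EF-1α promoter drives the puromycin N-acetyltransferase gene followed by mCherry, so transduced mammalian cells can be both drug-selected and tracked by red fluorescence. How the two coding sequences are linked is not annotated. Two loxP sites flank the region spanning the sgRNA scaffold and the puromycin/mCherry cassette, which would in principle allow Cre-mediated excision, though the record does not describe this use. The plasmid encodes no Cas9, so the nuclease must be supplied separately. The construct is intended for Cas9-mediated targeting of Zmat3 in mouse cells, and the associated work concerns Zmat3 as a splicing regulator in p53 tumour suppression.
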