Addgene plasmid #169024: pMCB320-sgZmat3.51.5
Purpose: Expresses an sgRNA targeting Zmat3
Depositing lab: Laura Attardi. Depositing organization: Stanford University. Publication: Zmat3 Is a Key Splicing Regulator in the p53 Tumor Suppression Program. Bieging-Rolett KT, Kaiser AM, Morgens DW, Boutelle AM, Seoane JA, Van Nostrand EL, Zhu C, Houlihan SL, Mello SS, Yee BA, McClendon J, Pierce SE, Winters IP, Wang M, Connolly AJ, Lowe SW, Curtis C, Yeo GW, Winslow MM, Bassik MC, Attardi LD. Mol Cell. 2020 Nov 5;80(3):452-469.e9. doi: 10.1016/j.molcel.2020.10.022. PubMed 33157015.
Backbone
  Vector backbone: pMCB320
  Backbone size w/o insert (bp): 8907
  Vector type: Mammalian Expression, Mouse Targeting, Lentiviral, CRISPR
  Selectable markers: Puromycin
Growth in bacteria
  Bacterial resistance: Ampicillin, 100 μg/mL
  Growth temperature: 37°C
  Growth strain: NEB Stable
  Copy number: High Copy
Gene/Insert
  Gene/Insert name: sgRNA targeting Zmat3, mCherry, Puromycin resistance (alt name: Zmat3, Wig1, PAG608)
  gRNA/shRNA sequence: GGCTTACACAGCTCCTCCA
  Species: M. musculus (mouse)
  Promoter: mU6
  Cloning method: Restriction Enzyme; 5′ cloning site BstxI (unknown if destroyed); 3′ cloning site Blp1 (unknown if destroyed)
  Sequencing primers: 5′ GAG GCT TAA TGT GCG ATA AAA G
Resource information
  A portion of this plasmid was derived from a plasmid made by: Michael Bassik's lab, Stanford University
Terms and licenses: Academic/Nonprofit Terms; Industry Terms: Not Available to Industry
How to cite: pMCB320-sgZmat3.51.5 was a gift from Laura Attardi (Addgene plasmid # 169024 ; http://n2t.net/addgene:169024 ; RRID:Addgene_169024)
